>Addgene plasmid #84436 | TOPO-BC42 | addgene full sequence | sequence record 163640 | Addgene assembled sequence
AGCGCCCAATACGCAAACCGCCTCTCCCCGCGCGTTGGCCGATTCATTAATGCAGCTGGCACGACAGGTT
TCCCGACTGGAAAGCGGGCAGTGAGCGCAACGCAATTAATGTGAGTTAGCTCACTCATTAGGCACCCCAG
GCTTTACACTTTATGCTTCCGGCTCGTATGTTGTGTGGAATTGTGAGCGGATAACAATTTCACACAGGAA
ACAGCTATGACCATGATTACGCCAAGCTATTTAGGTGACACTATAGAATACTCAAGCTATGCATCAAGCT
TGGTACCGAGCTCGGATCCACTAGTAACGGCCGCCAGTGTGCTGGAATTCGCCCTTGTAAGCAGTGGGTT
CTCTAGTGGTTCAGATCGGAAGAGCGGTTCAGCAGGAATGCCGAGACCGATCTCGTATGCCGTCTTCTGC
TTAAGGGCGAATTCTGCAGATATCCATCACACTGGCGGCCGCTCGAGCATGCATCTAGAGGGCCCAATTC
GCCCTATAGTGAGTCGTATTACAATTCACTGGCCGTCGTTTTACAACGTCGTGACTGGGAAAACCCTGGC
GTTACCCAACTTAATCGCCTTGCAGCACATCCCCCTTTCGCCAGCTGGCGTAATAGCGAAGAGGCCCGCA
CCGATCGCCCTTCCCAACAGTTGCGCAGCCTGAATGGCGAATGG
[124 nt withheld, positions 675-798]
C
[91 nt withheld, positions 800-890]
A
[49 nt withheld, positions 892-940]
CCTTTGACGTTGGAGTCCACGTTCTTT
[37 nt withheld, positions 968-1004]
ACCCTATCTCGGTCTATTCTTTTGATTTATAAGGGATTTTGCCGATTTCGGCCTATTGGTTAAAAAATGA
GCTGATTTAACAAAAATTTAACGCGAATTTTAACAAAATTCAGGGCGCAAGGGCTGCTAAAGGAAGCGGA
ACACGTAGAAAGCCAGTCCGCAGAAACGGTGCTGACCCCGGATGAATGTCAGCTACTGGGCTATCTGGAC
AAGGGAAAACGCAAGCGCAAAGAGAAAGCAGGTAGCTTGCAGTGGGCTTACATGGCGATAGCTAGACTGG
GCGGTTTTATGGACAGCAAGCGAACCGGAATTGCCAGCTGGGGCGCCCTCTGGTAAGGTTGGGAAGCCCT
GCAAAGTAAACTGGATGGCTTTCTTGCCGCCAAGGATCTGATGGCGCAGGGGATCAAGATCTGATCAAGA
GACAGGATGAGGATCGTTTCGCATGATTGAACAAGATGGATTGCACGCAGGTTCTCCGGCCGCTTGGGTG
GAGAGGCTATTCGGCTATGACTGGGCACAACAGACAATCGGCTGCTCTGATGCCGCCGTGTTCCGGCTGT
CAGCGCAGGGGCGCCCGGTTCTTTTTGTCAAGACCGACCTGTCCGGTGCCCTGAATGAACTGCAGGACGA
GGCAGCGCGGCTATCGTGGCTGGCCACGACGGGCGTTCCTTGCGCAGCTGTGCTCGACGTTGTCACTGAA
GCGGGAAGGGACTGGCTGCTATTGGGCGAAGTGCCGGGGCAGGATCTCCTGTCATCCCACCTTGCTCCTG
CCGAGAAAGTATCCATCATGGCTGATGCAATGCGGCGGCTGCATACGCTTGATCCGGCTACCTGCCCATT
CGACCACCAAGCGAAACATCGCATCGAGCGAGCACGTACTCGGATGGAAGCCGGTCTTGTCGATCAGGAT
GATCTGGACGAAGAGCATCAGGGGCTCGCGCCAGCCGAACTGTTCGCCAGGCTCAAGGCGCGCATGCCCG
ACGGCGAGGATCTCGTCGTGACCCATGGCGATGCCTGCTTGCCGAATATCATGGTGGAAAATGGCCGCTT
TTCTGGATTCATCGACTGTGGCCGGCTGGGTGTGGCGGACCGCTATCAGGACATAGCGTTGGCTACCCGT
GATATTGCTGAAGAGCTTGGCGGCGAATGGGCTGACCGCTTCCTCGTGCTTTACGGTATCGCCGCTCCCG
ATTCGCAGCGCATCGCCTTCTATCGCCTTCTTGACGAGTTCTTCTGAATTGAAAAAGGAAGAGTATGAGT
ATTCAACATTTCCGTGTCGCCCTTATTCCCTTTTTTGCGGCATTTTGCCTTCCTGTTTTTGCTCACCCAG
AAACGCTGGTGAAAGTAAAAGATGCTGAAGATCAGTTGGGTGCACGAGTGGGTTACATCGAACTGGATCT
CAACAGCGGTAAGATCCTTGAGAGTTTTCGCCCCGAAGAACGTTTTCCAATGATGAGCACTTTTAAAGTT
CTGCTATGTGGCGCGGTATTATCCCGTATTGACGCCGGGCAAGAGCAACTCGGTCGCCGCATACACTATT
CTCAGAATGACTTGGTTGAGTACTCACCAGTCACAGAAAAGCATCTTACGGATGGCATGACAGTAAGAGA
ATTATGCAGTGCTGCCATAACCATGAGTGATAACACTGCGGCCAACTTACTTCTGACAACGATCGGAGGA
CCGAAGGAGCTAACCGCTTTTTTGCACAACATGGGGGATCATGTAACTCGCCTTGATCGTTGGGAACCGG
AGCTGAATGAAGCCATACCAAACGACGAGCGTGACACCACGATGCCTGTAGCAATGGCAACAACGTTGCG
CAAACTATTAACTGGCGAACTACTTACTCTAGCTTCCCGGCAACAATTAATAGACTGGATGGAGGCGGAT
AAAGTTGCAGGACCACTTCTGCGCTCGGCCCTTCCGGCTGGCTGGTTTATTGCTGATAAATCTGGAGCCG
GTGAGCGTGGGTCTCGCGGTATCATTGCAGCACTGGGGCCAGATGGTAAGCCCTCCCGTATCGTAGTTAT
CTACACGACGGGGAGTCAGGCAACTATGGATGAACGAAATAGACAGATCGCTGAGATAGGTGCCTCACTG
ATTAAGCATTGGTAACTGTCAGACCAAGTTTACTCATATATACTTTAGATTGATTTAAAACTTCATTTTT
AATTTAAAAGGATCTAGGTGAAGATCCTTTTTGATAATCTCATGACCAAAATCCCTTAACGTGAGTTTTC
GTTCCACTGAGCGTCAGACCCCGTAGAAAAGATCAAAGGATCTTCTTGAGATCCTTTTTTTCTGCGCGTA
ATCTGCTGCTTGCAAACAAAAAAACCACCGCTACCAGCGGTGGTTTGTTTGCCGGATCAAGAGCTACCAA
CTCTTTTTCCGAAGGTAACTGGCTTCAGCAGAGCGCAGATACCAAATACTGTTCTTCTAGTGTAGCCGTA
GTTAGGCCACCACTTCAAGAACTCTGTAGCACCGCCTACATACCTCGCTCTGCTAATCCTGTTACCAGTG
GCTGCTGCCAGTGGCGATAAGTCGTGTCTTACCGGGTTGGACTCAAGACGATAGTTACCGGATAAGGCGC
AGCGGTCGGGCTGAACGGGGGGTTCGTGCACACAGCCCAGCTTGGAGCGAACGACCTACACCGAACTGAG
ATACCTACAGCGTGAGCTATGAGAAAGCGCCACGCTTCCCGAAGGGAGAAAGGCGGACAGGTATCCGGTA
AGCGGCAGGGTCGGAACAGGAGAGCGCACGAGGGAGCTTCCAGGGGGAAACGCCTGGTATCTTTATAGTC
CTGTCGGGTTTCGCCACCTCTGACTTGAGCGTCGATTTTTGTGATGCTCGTCAGGGGGGCGGAGCCTATG
GAAAAACGCCAGCAACGCGGCCTTTTTACGGTTCCTGGCCTTTTGCTGGCCTTTTGCTCACATGTTCTTT
CCTGCGTTATCCCCTGATTCTGTGGATAACCGTATTACCGCCTTTGAGTGAGCTGATACCGCTCGCCGCA
GCCGAACGACCGAGCGCAGCGAGTCAGTGAGCGAGGAAGCGGAAG
Features (pLannotate 1.2.2; 13 found; start..end, strand, type, name):
      2..94      +  CDS            lacI (fragment): lac repressor; lacI; The lac repressor binds to the lac operator to inhibit transcription in E. coli. This inhibition can be relieved by adding lactose or isopropyl-β-D-thiogalactopyranoside (IPTG).
    107..128     +  protein_bind   CAP binding site: CAP binding activates transcription in the presence of cAMP. E. coli catabolite activator protein
    143..173     +  promoter       lac promoter: promoter for the E. coli lac operon
    181..197     +  protein_bind   lac operator: The lac repressor binds to the lac operator to inhibit transcription in E. coli. This inhibition can be relieved by adding lactose or isopropyl-β-D-thiogalactopyranoside (IPTG). lac repressor encoded by lacI
    239..257     +  promoter       SP6 promoter: promoter for bacteriophage SP6 RNA polymerase
    493..511     -  promoter       T7 promoter: promoter for bacteriophage T7 RNA polymerase
    514..671     +  CDS            lacZα (fragment): LacZα fragment of β-galactosidase; lacZ fragment
    675..1103    +  rep_origin     f1 ori (sequence partly withheld): f1 bacteriophage origin of replication; arrow indicates direction of (+) strand synthesis
   1116..1415    +  CDS            tnpA (fragment): TN5P_ECOLX - Also known as tnp. Experimental evidence at protein level: Swiss-Prot protein existence level 1. Mediates transposition of transposon Tn5 by a 'cut and paste' mechanism. First, the monomeric transposase binds the 19 bp inverted DNA repeats flanking the transposon. Then, dimerization of the DNA- bound transposase creates a synaptic DNA complex. After nicking of the first DNA strand, excision of the transposon proceeds through a series of intermediates. The transposase then mediates the insertion of the transposon at a new site by strand transfer. The activity of the wild- type tran
   1447..2238    +  CDS            neo: KKA2_KLEPN - Also known as kan, nptII. Experimental evidence at protein level: Swiss-Prot protein existence level 1. Resistance to kanamycin, neomycin, paromomycin, ribostamycin, butirosin and gentamicin B. From Klebsiella pneumoniae.
   2242..2258    +  promoter       AmpR promoter (fragment): bla
   2259..3119    +  CDS            AmpR: β-lactamase; bla; confers resistance to ampicillin, carbenicillin, and related antibiotics
   3290..3878    +  rep_origin     ori: high-copy-number ColE1/pMB1/pBR322/pUC origin of replication
