[The description below was written by a language model from this plasmid's Addgene catalogue record and pLannotate feature annotations shown in this document.]
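Description:
TOPO-BC42 is a small bacterial cloning plasmid (about 4.1 kb) built on the commercial pCRII-TOPO backbone and classified as a barcoding plasmid. It carries an 86 bp synthetic insert, BC42, introduced by TOPO cloning, which encodes an Illumina barcode for the FREQ-Seq-Squared method of allele frequency sequencing. It is one member of a kit of such barcode plasmids, which are combined for high-throughput combinatorial quantification of allele frequencies. The record does not detail the internal layout of the insert or how it is retrieved from the plasmid for library preparation.

The annotated features are those of the backbone. The cloning site lies between opposing SP6 and T7 bacteriophage promoters, which serve here mainly as flanking sequencing-primer sites. This region sits within the lacZα reporter, downstream of the CAP binding site, lac promoter and lac operator. In the parental vector this arrangement allows blue/white screening, and only a fragment of lacZα is annotated after the insert. A short lacI remnant is also present.

Propagation in E. coli relies on a high-copy ColE1/pUC-type origin. An f1 origin is also present and can support single-stranded DNA production with helper phage. Two resistance genes are annotated: β-lactamase (AmpR), which corresponds to the ampicillin selection listed in the catalogue entry, and neo (nptII), which confers kanamycin resistance and is preceded by a Tn5 transposase fragment carried over from the source of that cassette. There are no eukaryotic expression elements, so the plasmid functions as a stable, sequence-verifiable stock of a defined barcode rather than as an expression vector.
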