Addgene plasmid #84436: TOPO-BC42
Purpose: Encodes illumina barcodes for allele frequency sequencing (FREQ-Seq-Squared)
Depositing lab: J.J. Emerson. Depositing organization: University of California, Irvine. Publication: FREQ-Seq2: a method for precise high-throughput combinatorial quantification of allele frequencies. Zhao R, Lukacsovich T, Gaut R, Emerson JJ. G3 (Bethesda). 2023 Sep 30;13(10):jkad162. doi: 10.1093/g3journal/jkad162. PubMed 37494033.
Backbone
  Vector backbone: pCRII-TOPO
  Backbone manufacturer: Thermo Fisher Scientific
  Vector type: Barcoding plasmids
Growth in bacteria
  Bacterial resistance: Ampicillin, 100 μg/mL
  Growth temperature: 37°C
  Growth strain: DH5alpha
  Copy number: High Copy
Gene/Insert
  Gene/Insert name: BC42
  Species: Synthetic
  Insert size (bp): 86
  Promoter: SP6/T7
  Cloning method: TOPO Cloning
  Sequencing primers: 5′ T7; 3′ SP6
Terms and licenses: Academic/Nonprofit Terms; Industry Terms: Not Available to Industry
Depositor comments: This plasmid is part of the FREQ-Seq-Squared kit. See Addgene's kit collection page for more details: https://www.addgene.org/kits/
How to cite: TOPO-BC42 was a gift from J.J. Emerson (Addgene plasmid # 84436 ; http://n2t.net/addgene:84436 ; RRID:Addgene_84436)
