>Addgene plasmid #84436 | TOPO-BC42 | depositor partial sequence | sequence record 161042 | Primer and barcode sequence
GTAAGCAGTGGGTTCTCTAGTGGTTCAGATCGGAAGAGCGGTTC
