>Addgene plasmid #84436 | TOPO-BC42 | addgene partial sequence | sequence record 163639 | F1ori-R 5'-AGGGAAGAAAGCGAAAGGAG-3'
GC
[67 nt withheld, positions 3-69]
CCATTCGCCATTCAGGCTGCGCAACTGTTGGGAAGGGCGATCGGTGCGGGCCTCTTCGCTATTACGCCAG
CTGGCGAAAGGGGGATGTGCTGCAAGGCGATTAAGTTGGGTAACGCCAGGGTTTTCCCAGTCACGACGTT
GTAAAACGACGGCCAGTGAATTGTAATACGACTCACTATAGGGCGAATTGGGCCCTCTAGATGCATGCTC
GAGCGGCCGCCAGTGTGATGGATATCTGCAGAATTCGCCCTTAAGCAGAAGACGGCATACGAGATCGGTC
TCGGCATTCCTGCTGAACCGCTCTTCCGATCTGAACCACTAGAGAACCCACTGCTTACAAGGGCGAATTC
CAGCACACTGGCGGCCGTTACTAGTGGATCCGAGCTCGGTACCAAGCTTGATGCATAGCTTGAGTATTCT
ATAGTGTCACCTAAATAGCTTGGCGTAATCATGGTCATAGCTGTTTCCTGTGTGAAATTGTTATCCGCTC
ACAATTCCACACAACATACGAGCCGGAAGCATAAAGTGTAAAGCCTGGGGTGCCTAATGAGTGAGCTAAC
TCACATTAATTGCGTTGCGCTCACTGCCCGCTTTCCAGTCGGGAAACCTGTCGTGCCAGCTGCATTAATG
AATCGGCCAACGCGCGGGGAGAGGCGGTTTGCGTATTGGGCGCTCTTCCGCTTCCTCGCTCACTGACTCG
CTGCGCTCGGTCGTTCGGCTGCGGCGAGCGGTATCAGCTCACTCAA
